>Addgene plasmid #226664 | pTBL3478 PB-PEmax-mTagBFP2 | addgene full sequence | sequence record 450446 | Addgene NGS Result
CTGAACTGGCCGATAATTGCAGACGATCGAATTCGAGTTGGCGCGCCTGTCATTCTAAATCTCTCTTTCA
GCCTAAAGCTTTTTCCCCGTATCCCCCCAGGTGTCTGCAGGCTCAAAGAGCAGCGAGAAGCGTTCAGAGG
AAAGCGATCCCGTGCCACCTTCCCCGTGCCCGGGCTGTCCCCGCACGCTGCCGGCTCGGGGATGCGGGGG
GAGCGCCGGACCGGAGCGGAGCCCCGGGCGGCTCGCTGCTGCCCCCTAGCGGGGGAGGGACGTAATTACA
TCCCTGGGGGCTTTGGGAGGGGGCTGTCCCCGTGAGCTCCCAGGCGCGCCTGTCATTCTAAATCTCTCTT
TCAGCCTAAAGCTTTTTCCCCGTATCCCCCCAGGTGTCTGCAGGCTCAAAGAGCAGCGAGAAGCGTTCAG
AGGAAAGCGATCCCGTGCCACCTTCCCCGTGCCCGGGCTGTCCCCGCACGCTGCCGGCTCGGGGATGCGG
GGGGAGCGCCGGACCGGAGCGGAGCCCCGGGCGGCTCGCTGCTGCCCCCTAGCGGGGGAGGGACGTAATT
ACATCCCTGGGGGCTTTGGGAGGGGGCTGTCCCCGTGAGCTCCCAGGCGCGCCTGTCATTCTAAATCTCT
CTTTCAGCCTAAAGCTTTTTCCCCGTATCCCCCCAGGTGTCTGCAGGCTCAAAGAGCAGCGAGAAGCGTT
CAGAGGAAAGCGATCCCGTGCCACCTTCCCCGTGCCCGGGCTGTCCCCGCACGCTGCCGGCTCGGGGATG
CGGGGGGAGCGCCGGACCGGAGCGGAGCCCCGGGCGGCTCGCTGCTGCCCCCTAGCGGGGGAGGGACGTA
ATTACATCCCTGGGGGCTTTGGGGGGGGGCTGTCCCCGTGAGCTCAATAAAAGAGCCCACAACGCCATAT
ATGGAGTTCCGCGTTACATAACTTACGGTAAATGGCCCGCCTGGCTGACCGCCCAACGACCCCCGCCCAT
TGACGTCAATAATGACGTATGTTCCCATAGTAACGCCAATAGGGACTTTCCATTGACGTCAATGGGTGGA
GTATTTACGGTAAACTGCCCACTTGGCAGTACATCAAGTGTATCATATGCCAAGTACGCCCCCTATTGAC
GTCAATGACGGTAAATGGCCCGCCTGGCATTATGCCCAGTACATGACCTTATGGGACTTTCCTACTTGGC
AGTACATCTACGTATTAGTCATCGCTATTACCATGGTCGAGGTGAGCCCCACGTTCTGCTTCACTCTCCC
CATCTCCCCCCCCTCCCCACCCCCAATTTTGTATTTATTTATTTTTTAATTATTTTGTGCAGCGATGGGG
GCGGGGGGGGGGGGGGGGGCGCGCGCSGGGGGGGGGGGGGGGGGGSGGGGGGSGGGGSGGGGSGRGGCGG
AGAGGTGCGGCGGCAGCCAATCAGAGCGGCGCGCTCCGAAAGTTTCCTTTTATGGCGAGGCGGCGGCGGC
GGCGGCCCTATAAAAAGCGAAGCGCGCGGCGGGCGGGAGTCGCTGCGCGCTGCCTTCGCCCCGTGCCCCG
CTCCGCCGCCGCCTCGCGCCGCCCGCCCCGGCTCTGACTGACCGCGTTACTCCCACAGGTGAGCGGGCGG
GACGGCCCTTCTCCTCCGGGCTGTAATTAGCGCTTGGTTTAATGACGGCTTGTTTCTTTTCTGTGGCTGC
GTGAAAGCCTTGAGGGGCTCCGGGAGGGCCCTTTGTGCGGGGGGAGCGGCTCGGGGGGTGCGTGCGTGTG
TGTGTGCGTGGGGAGCGCCGCGTGCGGCTCCGCGCTGCCCGGCGGCTGTGAGCGCTGCGGGCGCGGCGCG
GGGCTTTGTGCGCTCCGCAGTGTGCGCGAGGGGAGCGCGGCCGGGGGCGGTGCCCCGCGGTGCGGGGGGG
GCTGCGAGGGGAACAAAGGCTGCGTGCGGGGTGTGTGCGTGGGGGGGTGAGCAGGGGGTGTGGGCGCGTC
GGTCGGGCTGCAACCCCCCCTGCACCCCCCTCCCCGAGTTGCTGAGCACGGCCCGGCTTCGGGTGCGGGG
CTCCGTACGGGGCGTGGCGCGGGGCTCGCCGTGCCGGGCGGGGGGTGGCGGCAGGKGGGGGTGCCGGGCG
GGGCGGGGCCGCCYCGGGCCGGGGRGGGCTCGGGGGRGGGGCGCGGCGGCCCCCGGAGTGCCGGCGGCTG
TCGAGGCGCGGCGAGCCGCAGCCATTGCCTTTTATGGTAATCGTGCGAGAGGGCGCAGGGACTTCCTTTG
TCCCAAATCTGTGCGGAGCCGAAATCTGGGAGGCGCCGCCGCACCCCCTCTAGCGGGCGCGGGGCGAAGC
GGTGCGGCGCCGGCAGGAAGGAAATGGGCGGGGAGGGCCTTCGTGCGTCGCCGCGCCGCCGTCCCCTTCT
CCCTCTCCAGCCTCGGGGCTGTCCGCGGGGGGACGGCTGCCTTCGGGGGGGACGGGGCAGGGCGGGGTTC
GGCTTCTGGCGTGTGACCGGCGGCTCTAGAGCCTCTGCTAACCATGTTCATGCCTTCTTCTTTTTCCTAC
AGCTCCTGGGCAACGTGCTGGTTATTGTGCTGTCTCATCATTTTGGCAAAGAATTCGCCACTATGAAACG
GACAGCCGACGGAAGCGAGTTCGAGTCACCAAAGAAGAAGCGGAAAGTCGACAAGAAGTACAGCATCGGC
CTGGACATCGGCACCAACTCTGTGGGCTGGGCCGTGATCACCGACGAGTACAAGGTGCCCAGCAAGAAAT
TCAAGGTGCTGGGCAACACCGACCGGCACAGCATCAAGAAGAACCTGATCGGAGCCCTGCTGTTCGACAG
CGGCGAAACAGCCGAGGCCACCCGGCTGAAGAGAACCGCCAGAAGAAGATACACCAGACGGAAGAACCGG
ATCTGCTATCTGCAAGAGATCTTCAGCAACGAGATGGCCAAGGTGGACGACAGCTTCTTCCACAGACTGG
AAGAGTCCTTCCTGGTGGAAGAGGATAAGAAGCACGAGCGGCACCCCATCTTCGGCAACATCGTGGACGA
GGTGGCCTACCACGAGAAGTACCCCACCATCTACCACCTGAGAAAGAAACTGGTGGACAGCACCGACAAG
GCCGACCTGCGGCTGATCTATCTGGCCCTGGCCCACATGATCAAGTTCCGGGGCCACTTCCTGATCGAGG
GCGACCTGAACCCCGACAACAGCGACGTGGACAAGCTGTTCATCCAGCTGGTGCAGACCTACAACCAGCT
GTTCGAGGAAAACCCCATCAACGCCAGCGGCGTGGACGCCAAGGCCATCCTGTCTGCCAGACTGAGCAAG
AGCAGAAAGCTGGAAAATCTGATCGCCCAGCTGCCCGGCGAGAAGAAGAATGGCCTGTTCGGAAACCTGA
TTGCCCTGAGCCTGGGCCTGACCCCCAACTTCAAGAGCAACTTCGACCTGGCCGAGGATGCCAAACTGCA
GCTGAGCAAGGACACCTACGACGACGACCTGGACAACCTGCTGGCCCAGATCGGCGACCAGTACGCCGAC
CTGTTTCTGGCCGCCAAGAACCTGTCCGACGCCATCCTGCTGAGCGACATCCTGAGAGTGAACACCGAGA
TCACCAAGGCCCCCCTGAGCGCCTCTATGATCAAGAGATACGACGAGCACCACCAGGACCTGACCCTGCT
GAAAGCTCTCGTGCGGCAGCAGCTGCCTGAGAAGTACAAAGAGATTTTCTTCGACCAGAGCAAGAACGGC
TACGCCGGCTACATTGACGGCGGAGCCAGCCAGGAAGAGTTCTACAAGTTCATCAAGCCCATCCTGGAAA
AGATGGACGGCACCGAGGAACTGCTCGTGAAGCTGAAGAGAGAGGACCTGCTGCGGAAGCAGCGGACCTT
CGACAACGGCAGCATCCCCCACCAGATCCACCTGGGAGAGCTGCACGCCATTCTGCGGCGGCAGGAAGAT
TTTTACCCATTCCTGAAGGACAACCGGGAAAAGATCGAGAAGATCCTGACCTTCCGCATCCCCTACTACG
TGGGCCCTCTGGCCAGGGGAAACAGCAGATTCGCCTGGATGACCAGAAAGAGCGAGGAAACCATCACCCC
CTGGAACTTCGAGGAAGTGGTGGACAAGGGCGCTTCCGCCCAGAGCTTCATCGAGCGGATGACCAACTTC
GATAAGAACCTGCCCAACGAGAAGGTGCTGCCCAAGCACAGCCTGCTGTACGAGTACTTCACCGTGTATA
ACGAGCTGACCAAAGTGAAATACGTGACCGAGGGAATGAGAAAGCCCGCCTTCCTGAGCGGCGAGCAGAA
AAAGGCCATCGTGGACCTGCTGTTCAAGACCAACCGGAAAGTGACCGTGAAGCAGCTGAAAGAGGACTAC
TTCAAGAAAATCGAGTGCTTCGACTCCGTGGAAATCTCCGGCGTGGAAGATCGGTTCAACGCCTCCCTGG
GCACATACCACGATCTGCTGAAAATTATCAAGGACAAGGACTTCCTGGACAATGAGGAAAACGAGGACAT
TCTGGAAGATATCGTGCTGACCCTGACACTGTTTGAGGACAGAGAGATGATCGAGGAACGGCTGAAAACC
TATGCCCACCTGTTCGACGACAAAGTGATGAAGCAGCTGAAGCGGCGGAGATACACCGGCTGGGGCAGGC
TGAGCCGGAAGCTGATCAACGGCATCCGGGACAAGCAGTCCGGCAAGACAATCCTGGATTTCCTGAAGTC
CGACGGCTTCGCCAACAGAAACTTCATGCAGCTGATCCACGACGACAGCCTGACCTTTAAAGAGGACATC
CAGAAAGCCCAGGTGTCCGGCCAGGGCGATAGCCTGCACGAGCACATTGCCAATCTGGCCGGCAGCCCCG
CCATTAAGAAGGGCATCCTGCAGACAGTGAAGGTGGTGGACGAGCTCGTGAAAGTGATGGGCCGGCACAA
GCCCGAGAACATCGTGATCGAAATGGCCAGAGAGAACCAGACCACCCAGAAGGGACAGAAGAACAGCCGC
GAGAGAATGAAGCGGATCGAAGAGGGCATCAAAGAGCTGGGCAGCCAGATCCTGAAAGAACACCCCGTGG
AAAACACCCAGCTGCAGAACGAGAAGCTGTACCTGTACTACCTGCAGAATGGGCGGGATATGTACGTGGA
CCAGGAACTGGACATCAACCGGCTGTCCGACTACGATGTGGACGCTATCGTGCCTCAGAGCTTTCTGAAG
GACGACTCCATCGACAACAAGGTGCTGACCAGAAGCGACAAGAACCGGGGCAAGAGCGACAACGTGCCCT
CCGAAGAGGTCGTGAAGAAGATGAAGAACTACTGGCGGCAGCTGCTGAACGCCAAGCTGATTACCCAGAG
AAAGTTCGACAATCTGACCAAGGCCGAGAGAGGCGGCCTGAGCGAACTGGATAAGGCCGGCTTCATCAAG
AGACAGCTGGTGGAAACCCGGCAGATCACAAAGCACGTGGCACAGATCCTGGACTCCCGGATGAACACTA
AGTACGACGAGAATGACAAGCTGATCCGGGAAGTGAAAGTGATCACCCTGAAGTCCAAGCTGGTGTCCGA
TTTCCGGAAGGATTTCCAGTTTTACAAAGTGCGCGAGATCAACAACTACCACCACGCCCACGACGCCTAC
CTGAACGCCGTCGTGGGAACCGCCCTGATCAAAAAGTACCCTAAGCTGGAAAGCGAGTTCGTGTACGGCG
ACTACAAGGTGTACGACGTGCGGAAGATGATCGCCAAGAGCGAGCAGGAAATCGGCAAGGCTACCGCCAA
GTACTTCTTCTACAGCAACATCATGAACTTTTTCAAGACCGAGATTACCCTGGCCAACGGCGAGATCCGG
AAGCGGCCTCTGATCGAGACAAACGGCGAAACCGGGGAGATCGTGTGGGATAAGGGCCGGGATTTTGCCA
CCGTGCGGAAAGTGCTGAGCATGCCCCAAGTGAATATCGTGAAAAAGACCGAGGTGCAGACAGGCGGCTT
CAGCAAAGAGTCTATCCTGCCCAAGAGGAACAGCGATAAGCTGATCGCCAGAAAGAAGGACTGGGACCCT
AAGAAGTACGGCGGCTTCGACAGCCCCACCGTGGCCTATTCTGTGCTGGTGGTGGCCAAAGTGGAAAAGG
GCAAGTCCAAGAAACTGAAGAGTGTGAAAGAGCTGCTGGGGATCACCATCATGGAAAGAAGCAGCTTCGA
GAAGAATCCCATCGACTTTCTGGAAGCCAAGGGCTACAAAGAAGTGAAAAAGGACCTGATCATCAAGCTG
CCTAAGTACTCCCTGTTCGAGCTGGAAAACGGCCGGAAGAGAATGCTGGCCTCTGCCGGCGAACTGCAGA
AGGGAAACGAACTGGCCCTGCCCTCCAAATATGTGAACTTCCTGTACCTGGCCAGCCACTATGAGAAGCT
GAAGGGCTCCCCCGAGGATAATGAGCAGAAACAGCTGTTTGTGGAACAGCACAAGCACTACCTGGACGAG
ATCATCGAGCAGATCAGCGAGTTCTCCAAGAGAGTGATCCTGGCCGACGCTAATCTGGACAAAGTGCTGT
CCGCCTACAACAAGCACCGGGATAAGCCCATCAGAGAGCAGGCCGAGAATATCATCCACCTGTTTACCCT
GACCAATCTGGGAGCCCCTGCCGCCTTCAAGTACTTTGACACCACCATCGACCGGAAGAGGTACACCAGC
ACCAAAGAGGTGCTGGACGCCACCCTGATCCACCAGAGCATCACCGGCCTGTACGAGACACGGATCGACC
TGTCTCAGCTGGGAGGTGACTCCGGCGGAAGCTCTGGTGGCAGCAAGCGGACCGCCGACGGCTCTGAATT
CGAGAGCCCTAAGAAGAAAAGAAAGGTGAGCGGAGGCTCTAGCGGCGGAAGCACCCTGAACATTGAAGAC
GAGTATAGACTGCATGAAACAAGCAAGGAACCCGACGTGTCCCTGGGCTCCACCTGGCTGTCCGACTTTC
CCCAGGCCTGGGCCGAGACAGGAGGAATGGGCCTGGCCGTGCGGCAGGCACCCCTGATCATCCCTCTGAA
GGCCACCTCTACACCCGTGAGCATCAAGCAGTACCCTATGTCTCAGGAGGCCAGACTGGGCATCAAGCCT
CACATCCAGAGGCTGCTGGACCAGGGCATCCTGGTGCCATGCCAGAGCCCCTGGAACACACCACTGCTGC
CCGTGAAGAAGCCAGGCACCAATGACTATAGACCCGTGCAGGATCTGAGAGAGGTGAACAAGAGGGTGGA
GGATATCCACCCCACCGTGCCCAACCCTTACAATCTGCTGTCCGGCCTGCCCCCTTCTCACCAGTGGTAT
ACAGTGCTGGACCTGAAGGATGCCTTCTTTTGTCTGAGACTGCACCCTACCAGCCAGCCACTGTTCGCCT
TTGAGTGGAGGGACCCTGAGATGGGCATCTCTGGCCAGCTGACCTGGACACGCCTGCCTCAGGGCTTCAA
GAATAGCCCAACACTGTTTAACGAGGCCCTGCACCGCGACCTGGCAGATTTCCGGATCCAGCACCCAGAT
CTGATCCTGCTGCAGTACGTGGACGATCTGCTGCTGGCCGCCACCAGCGAGCTGGATTGCCAGCAGGGAA
CACGCGCCCTGCTGCAGACCCTGGGAAACCTGGGATATAGGGCATCCGCCAAGAAGGCCCAGATCTGTCA
GAAGCAGGTGAAGTACCTGGGCTATCTGCTGAAGGAGGGCCAGAGATGGCTGACAGAGGCCAGGAAGGAG
ACAGTGATGGGCCAGCCAACACCCAAGACCCCAAGACAGCTGAGGGAGTTCCTGGGCAAAGCAGGATTTT
GCAGGCTGTTCATCCCAGGATTCGCAGAGATGGCAGCACCTCTGTACCCACTGACCAAGCCGGGCACCCT
GTTTAATTGGGGCCCTGACCAGCAGAAGGCCTATCAGGAGATCAAGCAGGCCCTGCTGACAGCACCAGCC
CTGGGCCTGCCAGACCTGACCAAGCCTTTCGAGCTGTTTGTGGATGAGAAGCAGGGCTACGCCAAGGGCG
TGCTGACCCAGAAGCTGGGACCATGGAGGCGGCCCGTGGCCTATCTGTCCAAGAAGCTGGACCCAGTGGC
AGCAGGATGGCCACCATGCCTGAGGATGGTGGCAGCAATCGCCGTGCTGACAAAGGATGCCGGCAAGCTG
ACCATGGGACAGCCACTGGTCATCCTGGCACCACACGCAGTGGAGGCCCTGGTGAAGCAGCCTCCAGATC
GCTGGCTGTCTAACGCCCGGATGACACACTACCAGGCCCTGCTGCTGGACACCGATCGCGTGCAGTTTGG
CCCTGTGGTGGCCCTGAATCCAGCCACCCTGCTGCCTCTGCCAGAGGAGGGCCTGCAGCACAACTGTCTG
GACATCCTGGCAGAGGCACACGGAACAAGGCCAGACCTGACCGATCAGCCCCTGCCTGACGCCGATCACA
CATGGTATACCGATGGAAGCTCCCTGCTGCAGGAGGGCCAGAGGAAGGCAGGAGCAGCAGTGACCACAGA
GACAGAAGTGATCTGGGCCAAGGCCCTGCCAGCAGGCACATCCGCCCAGCGGGCCGAGCTGATCGCCCTG
ACCCAGGCCCTGAAGATGGCCGAGGGCAAGAAGCTGAACGTGTACACAGACTCCAGATATGCCTTCGCCA
CCGCACACATCCACGGAGAGATCTACAGGCGCCGGGGCTGGCTGACCTCTGAGGGCAAGGAGATCAAGAA
CAAGGATGAGATCCTGGCCCTGCTGAAGGCCCTGTTTCTGCCCAAGCGGCTGAGCATCATCCACTGTCCT
GGACACCAGAAGGGACACTCCGCCGAGGCAAGGGGCAATCGGATGGCCGACCAGGCCGCCAGAAAGGCTG
CTATTACTGAAACTCCCGACACTTCCACTCTGCTGATTGAAAACTCCTCCCCTTCTGGCGGCTCAAAAAG
AACCGCCGACGGCAGCGAATTCGAGTCTCCCAAGAAGAAGAGGAAAGTCGGCTCTGGCCCTGCCGCTAAG
AGAGTGAAGCTGGACGGATCCTAACTCGAGCGACGCCTCGACTGTGCCTTCTAGTTGCCAGCCATCTGTT
GTTTGCCCCTCCCCCGTGCCTTCCTTGACCCTGGAAGGTGCCACTCCCACTGTCCTTTCCTAATAAAATG
AGGAAATTGCATCGCATTGTCTGAGTAGGTGTCATTCTATTCTGGGGGGTGGGGTGGGGCAGGACAGCAA
GGGGGAGGATTGGGAAGACAATAGCAGGCATGCTGGGGATGCGGTGGGCTCTATGGGCTGAAGTGAATAA
AGCTCCACACAGTCGATGTTTCTATATGTTTTAAGTCTTAGGCATATCGGACATCACTAGTGCATCAGCG
CCCTCTGCTGGTTCAGTAAGAATGGTTTCCCCATATACTGGGCAAAACTGGATTTTTGTGGTGATGAAAG
GGAAAAAAACAAATTCAGTACAATTGGAAAGCTGGTGTTGTTTTAAAACTCTTGAAAAACACTGAATGAA
AGGAATCACACTAAAACTATATGTTGCAATGTTGTTGGTTAAAACGGATCTGGCCTCCGCGCCGGGTTTT
GGCGCCTCCCGCGGGCGCCCCCCTCCTCACGGCGAGCGCTGCCACGTCAGACGAAGGGCGCAGCGAGCGT
CCTGATCCTTCCGCCCGGACGCTCAGGACAGCGGCCCGCTGCTCATAAGACTCGGCCTTAGAACCCCAGT
ATCAGCAGAAGGACATTTTAGGACGGGACTTGGGTGACTCTAGGGCACTGGTTTTCTTTCCAGAGAGCGG
AACAGGCGAGGAAAAGTAGTCCCTTCTCGGCGATTCTGCGGAGGGATCTCCGTGGGGCGGTGAACGCCGA
TGATTATATAAGGACGCGCCGGGTGTGGCACAGCTAGTTCCGTCGCAGCCGGGATTTGGGTCGCGGTTCT
TGTTTGTGGATCGCTGTGATCGTCACTTGGTGAGTAGCGGGCTGCTGGGCTGGCCGGGGCTTTCGTGGCC
GCCGGGCCGCTCGGTGGGACGGAAGCGTGTGGAGACACCGCCAAGGGCTGTAGTCTGGGTCCGCGAGCAA
GGTTGCCCTGAACTGGGGGTTGGGGGGAGCGCAGCAAAATGGCGGCTGTTCCCGAGTCTTGAATGGAAGA
CGCTTGTGAGGCGGGCTGTGAGGTCGTTGAAACAAGGTGGGGGGCATGGTGGGCGGCAAGAACCCAAGGT
CTTGAGGCCTTCGCTAATGCGGGAAAGCTCTTATTCGGGTGAGATGGGCTGGGGCACCATCTGGGGACCC
TGACGTGAAGTTTGTCACTGACTGGAGAACTCGGTTTGTCGTCTGTTGCGGGGGCGGCAGTTATGGCGGT
GCCGTTGGGCAGTGCACCCGTACCTTTGGGAGCGCGCGCCCTCGTCGTGTCGTGACGTCACCCGTTCTGT
TGGCTTATAATGCAGGGTGGGGCCACCTGCCGGTAGGTGTGCGGTAGGCTTTTCTCCGTCGCAGGACGCA
GGGTTCGGGCCTAGGGTAGGCTCTCCTGAATCGACAGGCGCCGGACCTCTGGTGAGGGGAGGGATAAGTG
AGGCGTCAGTTTCTTTGGTCGGTTTTATGTACCTATCTTCTTAAGTAGCTGAAGCTCCGGTTTTGAACTA
TGCGCTCGGGGTTGGCGAGTGTGTTTTGTGAAGTTTTTTAGGCACCTTTTGAAATGTAATCATTTGGGTC
AATATGTAATTTTCAGTGTTAGACTAGTAAATTGTCCGCTAAATTCTGGCCGTTTTTGGCTTTTTTGTTA
GACGCCACTATGAGCGAGCTGATTAAGGAGAACATGCACATGAAGCTGTACATGGAGGGCACCGTGGACA
ACCATCACTTCAAGTGCACATCCGAGGGCGAAGGCAAGCCCTACGAGGGCACCCAGACCATGAGAATCAA
GGTGGTCGAGGGCGGCCCTCTCCCCTTCGCCTTCGACATCCTGGCTACTAGCTTCCTCTACGGCAGCAAG
ACCTTCATCAACCACACCCAGGGCATCCCCGACTTCTTCAAGCAGTCCTTCCCTGAGGGCTTCACATGGG
AGAGAGTCACCACATACGAAGACGGGGGCGTGCTGACCGCTACCCAGGACACCAGCCTCCAGGACGGCTG
CCTCATCTACAACGTCAAGATCAGAGGGGTGAACTTCACATCCAACGGCCCTGTGATGCAGAAGAAAACA
CTCGGCTGGGAGGCCTTCACCGAAACGCTGTACCCCGCTGACGGCGGCCTGGAAGGCAGAAACGACATGG
CCCTGAAGCTCGTGGGCGGGAGCCATCTGATCGCAAACATCAAGACCACATATAGATCCAAGAAACCCGC
TAAGAACCTCAAGATGCCTGGCGTCTACTATGTGGACTACAGACTGGAAAGAATCAAGGAGGCCAACAAC
GAAACCTACGTCGAGCAGCACGAGGTGGCAGTGGCCAGATACTGCGACCTCCCTAGCAAACTGGGGCACA
AGCTTAATGGTGGAGGTCCAAAAAAGAAAAGGAAGGTATCCTAACTCGAGATTCACTCCTCAGGTGCAGG
CTGCCTATCAGAAGGTGGTGGCTGGTGTGGCCAATGCCCTGGCTCACAAATACCACTGAGATCTTTTTCC
CTCTGCCAAAAATTATGGGGACATCATGAAGCCCCTTGAGCATCTGACTTCTGGCTAATAAAGGAAATTT
ATTTTCATTGCAATAGTGTGTTGGAATTTTTTGTGTCTCTCACTCGGAAGGACATATGGGAGGGCAAATC
ATTTAAAACATCAGAATGAGTATTTGGTTTAGAGTTTGGCAACATATGCCCATATGCTGGCTGCCATGAA
CAAAGGTTGGCTATAAAGAGGTCATCAGTATATGAAACAGCCCCCTGCTGTCCATTCCTTATTCCATAGA
AAAGCCTTGACTTGAGGTTAGATTTTTTTTATATTTTGTTTTGTGTTATTTTTTTCTTTAACATCCCTAA
AATTTTCCTTACATGTTTTACTAGCCAGATTTTTCCTCCTCTCCTGACTACTCCCAGTCATAGCTGTCCC
TCTTCTCTTATGGAGATCCCTCGACCTGCAGCCCAAGCTTGGCGTAATGCTGGAAATCTGCTCGTCAGTG
GTGCTCACACTGACGAATCATGTACAGATCATACCGATGACTGCCTGGCGACTCACAACTAAGCAAGACA
GCCGGAACCAGCGCCGGCGAACACCACTGCATATATGGCATATCACAACAGTCCAAGCAGTTACAGAGAT
GTTACGAACCCTGAACAGGTTGACTATTAATTGTGTCTGCTTGATGTGGACACCAGGTGGCGCTGGACAT
CAGATTTGGAGAGGCAGTTGTCTAGGGAACCGGGCTCTGTGCCAGCGCAGGAGGCAGGCTGGCTCTCCTA
TTCCAGGGATGCTCATCCAGGAAGGAAAGGTTGCATGCTGGACACACTAACCTTACAGCGGTGGGCTCTA
TGGGGTACCTACGTAGGTACATAACTTACGGTAAATGGCCCGCCTGGCTGACCGCCCAACGACCCCCGCC
CATTGACGTCAATAATGACGTATGTTCCCATAGTAACGCCAATAGGGACTTTCCATTGACGTCAATGGGT
GGAGTATTTACGGTAAACTGCCCACTTGGCAGTACATCAAGTGTATCATATGCCAAGTACGCCCCCTATT
GACGTCAATGACGGTAAATGGCCCGCCTGGCATTATGCCCAGTACATGACCTTATGGGACTTTCCTACTT
GGCAGTACATCTACGTATTAGTCATCGCTATTACCATGGTGATGCGGTTTTGGCAGTACATCAATGGGCG
TGGATAGCGGTTTGACTCACGGGGATTTCCAAGTCTCCACCCCATTGACGTCAATGGGAGTTTGTTTTGG
CACCAAAATCAACGGGACTTTCCAAAATGTCGTAACAACTCCGCCCCATTGACGCAAATGGGCGGTAGGC
GTGTACGGTGGGAGGTCTATATAAGCAGAGCTCGTTTAGTGAACCGTCAGATAGCCACCATGGGTAAAAA
GCCTGAACTCACCGCGACGTCTGTCGAGAAGTTTCTGATCGAAAAGTTCGACAGCGTGTCCGACCTGATG
CAGCTCTCGGAGGGCGAAGAATCTCGTGCTTTCAGCTTCGATGTAGGAGGGCGTGGATATGTCCTGCGGG
TAAATAGCTGCGCCGATGGTTTCTACAAAGATCGTTATGTTTATCGGCACTTTGCATCGGCCGCGCTCCC
GATTCCGGAAGTGCTTGACATTGGGGAATTTAGCGAGAGCCTGACCTATTGCATCTCCCGCCGTGCACAG
GGTGTCACGTTGCAAGACCTGCCTGAAACCGAACTGCCCGCTGTTCTGCAACCGGTCGCGGAGGCCATGG
ATGCGATCGCTGCGGCCGATCTTAGCCAGACGAGCGGGTTCGGCCCATTCGGACCGCAAGGAATCGGTCA
ATACACTACATGGCGTGATTTCATATGCGCGATTGCTGATCCCCATGTGTATCACTGGCAAACTGTGATG
GACGACACCGTCAGTGCGTCCGTCGCGCAGGCTCTCGATGAGCTGATGCTTTGGGCCGAGGACTGCCCCG
AAGTCCGGCACCTCGTGCACGCGGATTTCGGCTCCAACAATGTCCTGACGGACAATGGCCGCATAACAGC
GGTCATTGACTGGAGCGAGGCGATGTTCGGGGATTCCCAATACGAGGTCGCCAACATCTTCTTCTGGAGG
CCGTGGTTGGCTTGTATGGAGCAGCAGACGCGCTACTTCGAGCGGAGGCATCCGGAGCTTGCAGGATCGC
CGCGGCTCCGGGCGTATATGCTCCGCATTGGTCTTGACCAACTCTATCAGAGCTTGGTTGACGGCAATTT
CGATGATGCAGCTTGGGCGCAGGGTCGATGCGACGCAATCGTCCGATCCGGAGCCGGGACTGTCGGGCGT
ACACAAATCGCCCGCAGAAGCGCGGCCGTCTGGACCGATGGCTGTGTAGAAGTACTCGCCGATAGTGGAA
ACCGACGCCCCAGCACTCGTCCGAGGGCAAAGGAATAACTCGAGCGACGCCTCGACTGTGCCTTCTAGTT
GCCAGCCATCTGTTGTTTGCCCCTCCCCCGTGCCTTCCTTGACCCTGGAAGGTGCCACTCCCACTGTCCT
TTCCTAATAAAATGAGGAAATTGCATCGCATTGTCTGAGTAGGTGTCATTCTATTCTGGGGGGTGGGGTG
GGGCAGGACAGCAAGGGGGAGGATTGGGAAGACAATAGCAGGCATGCTGGGGATGCGGTGGGCTCTATGA
GTATCGATACTAGTTAAAAGTTTTGTTACTTTATAGAAGAAATTTTGAGTTTTTGTTTTTTTTTAATAAA
TAAATAAACATAAATAAATTGTTTGTTGAATTTATTATTAGTATGTAAGTGTAAATATAATAAAACTTAA
TATCTATTCAAATTAATAAATAAACCTCGATATACAGACCGATAAAACACATGCGTCAATTTTACGCATG
ATTATCTTTAACGTACGTCACAATATGATTATCTTTCTAGGGTTAATCTAGTATACGCGTATGCGGCCGC
TTAATTAATCCAGCTTTTGTTCCCTTTAGTGAGGGTTAATTCCGAGCGGCCGCGTGTTACAACCAATTAA
CCAATTCTGATTAGAAAAACTCATCGAGCATCAAATGAAACTGCAATTTATTCATATCAGGATTATCAAT
ACCATATTTTTGAAAAAGCCGTTTCTGTAATGAAGGAGAAAACTCACCGAGGCAGTTCCATAGGATGGCA
AGATCCTGGTATCGGTCTGCGATTCCGACTCGTCCAACATCAATACAACCTATTAATTTCCCCTCGTCAA
AAATAAGGTTATCAAGTGAGAAATCACCATGAGTGACGACTGAATCCGGTGAGAATGGCAAAAGCTTATG
CATTTCTTTCCAGACTTGTTCAACAGGCCAGCCATTACGCTCGTCATCAAAATCACTCGCATCAACCAAA
CCGTTATTCATTCGTGATTGCGCCTGAGCGAGGCGAAATACGCGATCGCTGTTAAAAGGACAATTACAAA
CAGGAATCGAATGCAACCGGCGCAGGAACACTGCCAGCGCATCAACAATATTTTCACCTGAATCAGGATA
TTCTTCTAATACCTGGAATGCTGTTTTCCCGGGGATCGCAGTGGTGAGTAACCATGCATCATCAGGAGTA
CGGATAAAATGCTTGATGGTCGGAAGAGGCATAAATTCCGTCAGCCAGTTTAGTCTGACCATCTCATCTG
TAACATCATTGGCAACGCTACCTTTGCCATGTTTCAGAAACAACTCTGGCGCATCGGGCTTCCCATACAA
TCGATAGATTGTCGCACCTGATTGCCCGACATTATCGCGAGCCCATTTATACCCATATAAATCAGCATCC
ATGTTGGAATTTAATCGCGGCCTGGAGCAAGACGTTTCCCGTTGAATATGGCTCATAACACCCCTTGTAT
TACTGTTTATGTAAGCAGACAGTTTTATTGTTCATGATGATATATTTTTATCTTGTGCAATGTAACATCA
GAGATTTTGAGACACAACGTGGCTTTGTTGAATAAATCGAACTTTTGCTGAGTTGAAGGATCAGTCATGA
CCAAAATCCCTTAACGTGAGTTTTCGTTCCACTGAGCGTCAGACCCCGTAGAAAAGATCAAAGGATCTTC
TTGAGATCCTTTTTTTCTGCGCGTAATCTGCTGCTTGCAAACAAAAAAACCACCGCTACCAGCGGTGGTT
TGTTTGCCGGATCAAGAGCTACCAACTCTTTTTCCGAAGGTAACTGGCTTCAGCAGAGCGCAGATACCAA
ATACTGTTCTTCTAGTGTAGCCGTAGTTAGGCCACCACTTCAAGAACTCTGTAGCACCGCCTACATACCT
CGCTCTGCTAATCCTGTTACCAGTGGCTGCTGCCAGTGGCGATAAGTCGTGTCTTACCGGGTTGGACTCA
AGACGATAGTTACCGGATAAGGCGCAGCGGTCGGGCTGAACGGGGGGTTCGTGCACACAGCCCAGCTTGG
AGCGAACGACCTACACCGAACTGAGATACCTACAGCGTGAGCTATGAGAAAGCGCCACGCTTCCCGAAGG
GAGAAAGGCGGACAGGTATCCGGTAAGCGGCAGGGTCGGAACAGGAGAGCGCACGAGGGAGCTTCCAGGG
GGAAACGCCTGGTATCTTTATAGTCCTGTCGGGTTTCGCCACCTCTGACTTGAGCGTCGATTTTTGTGAT
GCTCGTCAGGGGGGCGGAGCCTATGGAAAAACGCCAGCAACGCGGCCTTTTTACGGTTCCTGGCCTTTTG
CTGGCCTTTTGCTCACATGTTCTTTCCTGCGTTATCCCCTGATTCTGTGGATAACCGTGCGGCCGCCAAT
TAATACGACTCACTATAGGGCGAATTGGGGCGCGCCATTCTAGATTAACCCTAGAAAGATAGTCTGCGTA
AAATTGACGCATGCATTCTTGAAATATTGCTCTCTCTTTCTAAATAGCGCGAATCCGTCGCTGTGCATTT
AGGACATCTCAGTCGCCGCTTGGAGCTCCCGTGAGGCGTGCTTGTCAATGCGGTAAGTGTCACTGATTTT
GAACTATAACGACCGCGTGAGTCAAAATGACGCATGATTATCTTTTACGTGACTTTTAAGATTTAACTCA
TACGATAATTATATTGTTATTTCATGTTCTACTTACGTGATAACTTATTATATATATATTTTCTTGTTAT
AGATATCAACTAGAATGCTAGCATGGGCCCAGATCTCCATGGGCCCTGAATTCGCATCTAGA
Features (pLannotate 1.2.2; 19 found; start..end, strand, type, name):
    885..903     +  LTR            5' LTR (truncated) (fragment): truncated long terminal repeat from Moloney murine sarcoma virus
    922..1225    +  enhancer       CMV enhancer: human cytomegalovirus immediate early enhancer
   1227..1505    +  promoter       chicken β-actin promoter: No description available
   1506..2522    +  intron         chimeric intron: chimera between introns from chicken β-actin and rabbit β-globin
   2640..6741    +  CDS            dCas9 (fragment): catalytically dead mutant of the Cas9 endonuclease from the Streptococcus pyogenes Type II CRISPR/Cas system RNA-guided DNA-binding protein that lacks endonuclease activity due to the D10A mutation in the RuvC catalytic domain and the N863A mutation in the HNH catalytic domain
   6843..8873    +  CDS            gag-pol (fragment): POL_MLVMS - Experimental evidence at protein level: Swiss-Prot protein existence level 1. [Integrase]: Catalyzes viral DNA integration into the host chromosome, by performing a series of DNA cutting and joining reactions. This enzyme activity takes place after virion entry into a cell and reverse transcription of the RNA genome in dsDNA. The first step in the integration process is 3' processing. This step requires a complex comprising the viral genome, matrix protein and integrase. This complex is called the pre-integration complex (PIC). The integrase protein removes 2 nucleotides from each
   9002..9226    +  polyA_signal   bGH poly(A) signal: bovine growth hormone polyadenylation signal
   9502..10713   +  promoter       UbC promoter: human ubiquitin C promoter
  10720..11418   +  CDS            TagBFP: TagBFP is a basic (constitutively fluorescent) blue fluorescent protein published in 2008, derived from Entacmaea quadricolor. It is reported to be a very rapidly-maturing monomer with very low acid sensitivity.
  11462..11536   +  CDS            HBB (fragment): HBB_PONPY - Experimental evidence at transcript level: Swiss-Prot protein existence level 2. Involved in oxygen transport from the lung to the various peripheral tissues. From Pongo pygmaeus (Bornean orangutan).
  11607..11662   +  polyA_signal   β-globin poly(A) signal: rabbit β-globin polyadenylation signal (Gil and Proudfoot, 1987)
  12408..12708   +  enhancer       CMV enhancer: human cytomegalovirus immediate early enhancer
  12709..12912   +  promoter       CMV promoter: human cytomegalovirus (CMV) immediate early promoter
  12946..13967   +  CDS            HygR (fragment): aminoglycoside phosphotransferase from E. coli; aph(4)-Ia; confers resistance to hygromycin
  13986..14193   +  polyA_signal   bGH poly(A) signal: bovine growth hormone polyadenylation signal
  14513..14531   -  promoter       T3 promoter: promoter for bacteriophage T3 RNA polymerase
  14571..15386   -  CDS            KanR: aminoglycoside phosphotransferase; aph(3')-Ia; confers resistance to kanamycin in bacteria or G418 (Geneticin®) in eukaryotes
  15611..16199   +  rep_origin     ori: high-copy-number ColE1/pMB1/pBR322/pUC origin of replication
  16311..16329   +  promoter       T7 promoter: promoter for bacteriophage T7 RNA polymerase
