[The description below was written by a language model from this plasmid's Addgene catalogue record and pLannotate feature annotations shown in this document.]
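Description:
pTBL3478 PB-PEmax-mTagBFP2 is a 16.7 kb mammalian expression plasmid built on the MTK0 PiggyBac cargo backbone from the Mammalian Toolkit. It is designed to deliver a prime editor and a fluorescent marker into mammalian cells, with stable genomic integration by PiggyBac transposition. In bacteria it is maintained through a high-copy ColE1/pUC-type origin and a kanamycin resistance gene. The automated annotation did not pick up the PiggyBac terminal repeats, so their positions are not documented in the feature table, although the backbone name implies that they flank the cargo.

The cargo consists of three independent transcription units in the same orientation. The first uses the CAG promoter (CMV enhancer, chicken β-actin promoter and chimeric intron) to drive PEmax, terminated by a bGH polyadenylation signal. The annotation software labels the parts of this reading frame as a "dCas9" fragment and a Moloney murine leukemia virus gag-pol fragment. These correspond to the Cas9 domain and the MMLV-derived reverse transcriptase that together make up a prime editor fusion, not to a catalytically dead Cas9 or to retroviral packaging genes. The second unit expresses the blue fluorescent protein mTagBFP2 from the human UbC promoter, followed by rabbit β-globin 3' sequence and its poly(A) signal, allowing cells carrying the construct to be identified or sorted. The third places a hygromycin resistance gene under the CMV enhancer/promoter with a bGH poly(A) signal for selection of stable integrants.

The plasmid supplies no pegRNA, which would have to be provided separately. The associated publication concerns recording sequential cellular events into DNA, consistent with use of this construct to generate cell lines that constitutively express the prime editor.
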