Addgene plasmid #226664: pTBL3478 PB-PEmax-mTagBFP2
Depositing lab: Chang Liu. Publication: Open-ended molecular recording of sequential cellular events into DNA. Loveless TB, Carlson CK, Dentzel Helmy CA, Hu VJ, Ross SK, Demelo MC, Murtaza A, Liang G, Ficht M, Singhai A, Pajoh-Casco MJ, Liu CC. Nat Chem Biol. 2025 Apr;21(4):512-521. doi: 10.1038/s41589-024-01764-5. Epub 2024 Nov 14. PubMed 39543397.
Backbone
  Vector backbone: MTK0 PiggyBac cargo backbone
  Backbone manufacturer: Hana El-Samad Lab
  Vector type: Mammalian Expression, CRISPR
  Selectable markers: Hygromycin
Growth in bacteria
  Bacterial resistance: Kanamycin, 50 μg/mL
  Growth temperature: 37°C
  Growth strain: DH5alpha
  Copy number: High Copy
Gene/Insert 1
  Gene/Insert name: PEmax
  Species: Synthetic
  Promoter: CAG
Gene/Insert 2
  Gene/Insert name: mTagBFP2
  Promoter: UBC
Resource information
  A portion of this plasmid was derived from a plasmid made by: Hana El-Samad (Mammalian Toolkit, Kit #1000000180).
Depositor comments: Please visit https://doi.org/10.1101/2021.11.05.467507 for bioRxiv preprint.
How to cite: pTBL3478 PB-PEmax-mTagBFP2 was a gift from Chang Liu (Addgene plasmid # 226664 ; http://n2t.net/addgene:226664 ; RRID:Addgene_226664)
